>Addgene plasmid #145616 | pGBW-m4046955 | addgene full sequence | sequence record 307396 | Addgene NGS Result
CAGCCCGTCTTACACCGTGCGGCACAGGCACTAGTACTGATGTCGTATACAGGGCTTTTGACATCTACAA
TGATAAAGTAGCTGGTTTTGCTAAATTCCTAAAAACTAATTGTTGTCGCTTCCAAGAAAAGGACGAAGAT
GACAATTTAATTGATTCTTACTTTGTAGTTAAGAGACACACTTTCTCTAACTACCAACATGAAGAAACAA
TTTATAATTTACTTAAGGATTGTCCAGCTGTTGCTAAACATGACTTCTTTAAGTTTAGAATAGACGGTGA
CATGGTACCACATATATCACGTCAACGTCTTACTAAATACACAATGGCAGACCTCGTCTATGCTTTAAGG
CATTTTGATGAAGGTAATTGTGACACATTAAAAGAAATACTTGTCACATACAATTGTTGTGATGATGATT
ATTTCAATAAAAAGGACTGGTATGATTTTGTAGAAAACCCAGATATATTACGCGTATACGCCAACTTAGG
TGAACGTGTACGCCAAGCTTTGTTAAAAACAGTACAATTCTGTGATGCCATGCGAAATGCTGGTATTGTT
GGTGTACTGACATTAGATAATCAAGATCTCAATGGTAACTGGTATGATTTCGGTGATTTCATACAAACCA
CGCCAGGTAGTGGAGTTCCTGTTGTAGATTCTTATTATTCATTGTTAATGCCTATATTAACCTTGACCAG
GGCTTTAACTGCAGAGTCACATGTTGACACTGACTTAACAAAGCCTTACATTAAGTGGGATTTGTTAAAA
TATGACTTCACGGAAGAGAGGTTAAAACTCTTTGACCGTTATTTTAAATATTGGGATCAGACATACCACC
CAAATTGTGTTAACTGTTTGGATGACAGATGCATTCTGCATTGTGCAAACTTTAATGTTTTATTCTCTAC
AGTGTTCCCACCTACAAGTTTTGGACCACTAGTGAGAAAAATATTTGTTGATGGTGTTCCATTTGTAGTT
TCAACTGGATACCACTTCAGAGAGCTAGGTGTTGTACATAATCAGGATGTAAACTTACATAGCTCTAGAC
TTAGTTTTAAGGAATTACTTGTGTATGCTGCTGACCCTGCTATGCACGCTGCTTCTGGTAATCTATTACT
AGATAAACGCACTACGTGCTTTTCAGTAGCTGCACTTACTAACAATGTTGCTTTTCAAACTGTCAAACCC
GGTAATTTTAACAAAGACTTCTATGACTTTGCTGTGTCTAAGGGTTTCTTTAAGGAAGGAAGTTCTGTTG
AATTAAAACACTTCTTCTTTGCTCAGGATGGTAATGCTGCTATCAGCGATTATGACTACTATCGTTATAA
TCTACCAACAATGTGTGATATCAGACAACTACTATTTGTAGTTGAAGTTGTTGATAAGTACTTTGATTGT
TACGATGGTGGCTGTATTAATGCTAACCAAGTCATCGTCAACAACCTAGACAAATCAGCTGGTTTTCCAT
TTAATAAATGGGGTAAGGCTAGACTTTATTATGATTCAATGAGTTATGAGGATCAAGATGCACTTTTCGC
ATATACAAAACGTAATGTCATCCCTACTATAACTCAAATGAATCTTAAGTATGCCATTAGTGCAAAGAAT
AGAGCTCGCACCGTAGCTGGTGTCTCTATCTGTAGTACTATGACCAATAGACAGTTTCATCAAAAATTAT
TGAAATCAATAGCCGCCACTAGAGGAGCTACTGTAGTAATTGGAACAAGCAAATTCTATGGTGGTTGGCA
CAACATGTTAAAAACTGTTTATAGTGATGTAGAAAACCCTCACCTTATGGGTTGGGATTATCCTAAATGT
GATAGAGCCATGCCTAACATGCTTAGAATTATGGCCTCACTTGTTCTTGCTCGCAAACATACAACGTGTT
GTAGCTTGTCACACCGTTTCTATAGATTAGCTAATGAGTGTGCTCAAGTATTGAGTGAAATGGTCATGTG
TGGCGGTTCACTATATGTTAAACCAGGTGGAACCTCATCAGGAGATGCCACAACTGCTTATGCTAATAGT
GTTTTTAACATTTGTCAAGCTGTCACGGCCAATGTTAATGCACTTTTATCTACTGATGGTAACAAAATTG
CCGATAAGTATGTCCGCAATTTACAACACAGACTTTATGAGTGTCTCTATAGAAATAGAGATGTTGACAC
AGACTTTGTGAATGAGTTTTACGCATATTTGCGTAAACATTTCTCAATGATGATACTCTCTGACGATGCT
GTTGTGTGTTTCAATAGCACTTATGCATCTCAAGGTCTAGTGGCTAGCATAAAGAACTTTAAGTCAGTTC
TTTATTATCAAAACAATGTTTTTATGTCTGAAGCAAAATGTTGGACTGAGACTGACCTTACTAAAGGACC
TCATGAATTTTGCTCTCAACATACAATGCTAGTTAAACAGGGTGATGATTATGTGTACCTTCCTTACCCA
GATCCATCAAGAATCCTAGGGGCCGGCTGTTTTGTAGATGATATCGTAAAAACAGATGGTACACTTATGA
TTGAACGGTTCGTGTCTTTAGCTATAGATGCTTACCCACTTACTAAACATCCTAATCAGGAGTATGCTGA
TGTCTTTCATTTGTACTTACAATACATAAGAAAGCTACATGATGAGTTAACAGGACACATGTTAGACATG
TATTCTGTTATGCTTACTAATGATAACACTTCAAGGTATTGGGAACCTGAGTTTTATGAGGCTATGTACA
CACCGCATACAGTCTTAGAGAACCTGTACTTTCAAAGCGACTACAAGGATGATGATGACAAATAACCGGC
TTATCGGTCAGTTTCACCTGATTTACGTAAAAACCCGCTTCGGCGGGTTTTTGCTTTTGGAGGGGCAGAA
AGATGAATGACTGTCCACGACGCTATACCCAAAAGAAAAAGCTTGAGATCCTTTTTTTCTGCGCGTAATC
TGCTGCTTGCAAACAAAAAAACCACCGCTACCAGCGGTGGTTTGTTTGCCGGATCAAGAGCTACCAACTC
TTTTTCCGAAGGTAACTGGCTTCAGCAGAGCGCAGATACCAAATACTGTTCTTCTAGTGTAGCCGTAGTT
AGGCCACCACTTCAAGAACTCTGTAGCACCGCCTACATACCTCGCTCTGCTAATCCTGTTACCAGTGGCT
GCTGCCAGTGGCGATAAGTCGTGTCTTACCGGGTTGGACTCAAGACGATAGTTACCGGATAAGGCGCAGC
GGTCGGGCTGAACGGGGGGTTCGTGCACACAGCCCAGCTTGGAGCGAACGACCTACACCGAACTGAGATA
CCTACAGCGTGAGCTATGAGAAAGCGCCACGCTTCCCGAAGGGAGAAAGGCGGACAGGTATCCGGTAAGC
GGCAGGGTCGGAACAGGAGAGCGCACGAGGGAGCTTCCAGGGGGAAACGCCTGGTATCTTTATAGTCCTG
TCGGGTTTCGCCACCTCTGACTTGAGCGTCGATTTTTGTGATGCTCGTCAGGGGGGCGGAGCCTATGGAA
ATTGATCGGGCACGTAAGAGGTTCCAACTTTCACCATAATGAAATAAGATCACTACCGGGCGTATTTTTT
GAGTTATCGAGATTTTCAGGAGCTAAGGAAGCTAAAATGGAGAAAAAAATCACTGGATATACCACCGTTG
ATATATCCCAATGGCATCGTAAAGAACATTTTGAGGCATTTCAGTCAGTTGCTCAATGTACCTATAACCA
GACCGTTCAGCTGGATATTACGGCCTTTTTAAAGACCGTAAAGAAAAATAAGCACAAGTTTTATCCGGCC
TTTATTCACATTCTTGCCCGCCTGATGAATGCTCATCCGGAATTTCGTATGGCAATGAAAGACGGTGAGC
TGGTGATATGGGATAGTGTTCACCCTTGTTACACCGTTTTCCATGAGCAAACTGAAACGTTTTCATCGCT
CTGGAGTGAATACCACGACGATTTCCGGCAGTTTCTACACATATATTCGCAAGATGTGGCGTGTTACGGT
GAAAACCTGGCCTATTTCCCTAAAGGGTTTATTGAGAATATGTTTTTCGTTTCAGCCAATCCCTGGGTGA
GTTTCACCAGTTTTGATTTAAACGTGGCCAATATGGACAACTTCTTCGCCCCCGTTTTCACCATGGGCAA
ATATTATACGCAAGGCGACAAGGTGCTGATGCCGCTGGCGATTCAGGTTCATCATGCCGTTTGTGATGGC
TTCCATGTCGGCAGAATGCTTAATGAATTACAACAGTACTGCGATGAGTGGCAGGGCGGGGCGTAATTTG
ATATCGAGCTCGCTTGGACTCCTGTTGATAGATCCAGTAATGACCTCAGAACTCCATCTGGATTTGTTCA
GAACGCTCGGTTGCCGCCGGGCGTTTTTTATTGGTCATCGATCTCGATCCCGCGAAATTAATACGACTCA
CTATAGGGGAATTGTGAGCGGATAACAATTCCCCTCTAGAAATAATTTTGTTTAACTTTAAGAAGGAGAC
TCTTCTATGGCTGATGCACAATCGTTTTTAAACCGGGTTTGCGGTGTAAGTG
Features (pLannotate 1.2.2; 9 found; start..end, strand, type, name):
   2768..2791    +  CDS            3xFLAG (fragment): three tandem FLAG® epitope tags, followed by an enterokinase cleavage site
   2913..3501    +  rep_origin     ori: high-copy-number ColE1/pMB1/pBR322/pUC origin of replication
   3509..3606    +  promoter       cat promoter: promoter of the E. coli cat gene encoding chloramphenicol acetyltransferase
   3607..4263    +  CDS            cat: CAT_ECOLX - Experimental evidence at protein level: Swiss-Prot protein existence level 1. This enzyme is an effector of chloramphenicol resistance in bacteria. From Escherichia coli. This protein is used as a marker in many commonly used cloning vectors, such as pACYC184.
   4337..4371    +  terminator     lambda t0 terminator: minimal transcription terminator from phage lambda (Scholtissek and Grosse, 1987)
   4399..4417    +  promoter       T7 promoter: promoter for bacteriophage T7 RNA polymerase
   4418..4442    +  protein_bind   lac operator: The lac repressor binds to the lac operator to inhibit transcription in E. coli. This inhibition can be relieved by adding lactose or isopropyl-β-D-thiogalactopyranoside (IPTG). lac repressor encoded by lacI
   4457..4479    +  RBS            RBS: efficient ribosome binding site from bacteriophage T7 gene 10 (Olins and Rangwala, 1989)
   4490..2750    +  CDS            rep (fragment) (across the origin): R1AB_SARS2 - Experimental evidence at protein level: Swiss-Prot protein existence level 1. [2'-O-methyltransferase]: Methyltransferase that mediates mRNA cap 2'-O-ribose methylation to the 5'-cap structure of viral mRNAs. N7-methyl guanosine cap is a prerequisite for binding of nsp16. Therefore plays an essential role in viral mRNAs cap methylation which is essential to evade immune system. From Severe acute respiratory syndrome coronavirus 2 (2019-nCoV) (SARS-CoV-2).
