[The description below was written by a language model from this plasmid's Addgene catalogue record and pLannotate feature annotations shown in this document.]
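Description:
pGBW-m4046955 is a compact bacterial expression plasmid carrying the SARS-CoV-2 RNA-dependent RNA polymerase, Nsp12, which is one of the mature products of the viral ORF1ab polyprotein. The backbone is minimal, recorded as about 1.5 kb, and consists essentially of a high-copy ColE1/pUC-type origin of replication and a chloramphenicol acetyltransferase (cat) gene driven by its own promoter, giving chloramphenicol selection in E. coli. A lambda t0 terminator sits between the resistance marker and the expression cassette, insulating the cassette from read-through transcription. The sequenced record is 4,532 nt in total.

The wild-type Nsp12 coding sequence (about 2.8 kb) is placed under a T7 promoter followed directly by a lac operator, with the efficient phage T7 gene 10 ribosome binding site and an ATG start codon upstream. Expression therefore requires a host that supplies T7 RNA polymerase, and it is held off by lac repressor until induced with IPTG or lactose. No lacI gene is annotated on the plasmid, so the repressor would have to come from the host. The automated annotation matches the open reading frame to a fragment of the SARS-CoV-2 replicase polyprotein; the generic text attached to that hit describes the 2'-O-methyltransferase, but the catalogue fields identify the insert as Nsp12. At the C terminus the protein is fused to a TEV protease-cleavable FLAG tag, detected in the feature table as a short FLAG-type match, allowing affinity capture or immunodetection with optional tag removal. The listing of E. coli alongside SARS-CoV-2 as a species is not explained in the record. The stated purpose is bacterial production of the viral polymerase.
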