Addgene plasmid #145616: pGBW-m4046955
Purpose: Bacterial Expression plasmid for RNA-dependent RNA polymerase
Depositing lab: Ginkgo Bioworks & Benjie Chen. Depositing organization: Ginkgo Bioworks.
Backbone
  Vector backbone: ori-013 - marker | cmR
  Backbone size w/o insert (bp): 1462
  Vector type: Bacterial Expression
Growth in bacteria
  Bacterial resistance: Chloramphenicol, 25 μg/mL
  Growth temperature: 30°C
  Growth strain: DH5alpha
  Copy number: High Copy
Gene/Insert
  Gene/Insert name: RNA-dependent RNA polymerase (Nsp12) (alt name: 43740578)
  Species: Escherichia coli str. K-12 substr. MG1655; Severe acute respiratory syndrome coronavirus 2
  Insert size (bp): 2789
  Mutation: wt
  Entrez Gene: ORF1ab (a.k.a. GU280_gp01)
  Promoter: Promoter | pT7 ; Operator | lacO ; RBS | T7_rbs ; Start Codon | ATG
  Tag / fusion protein: Cleavable TEV;FLAG_2 (C terminal on backbone)
  Cloning method: Unknown
Resource information
  A portion of this plasmid was derived from a plasmid made by: GinkgoBioworks
Depositor comments: NCBI Reference Sequence: YP_009725307.1
How to cite: pGBW-m4046955 was a gift from Ginkgo Bioworks & Benjie Chen (Addgene plasmid # 145616 ; http://n2t.net/addgene:145616 ; RRID:Addgene_145616)
